Addgene plasmid #248934: pTet_PflHamMAB(D207A)
Purpose: Hachiman from P. fluorescens under pTet control with HamB mutated (D207A)
Depositing lab: Jennifer Doudna. Depositing organization: University of California, Berkeley. Publication: Recurrent acquisition of nuclease-protease pairs in antiviral immunity. Tuck OT, Hu JJ, Lopez SC, Adler BA, O'Brien CE, Hsieh K, Meredith C, Loi KJ, Yoon PH, Doherty EE, Lahiri A, Doudna JA. Science. 2026 Jan 8;391(6781):195-201. doi: 10.1126/science.aea8769. Epub 2025 Nov 13. PubMed 41231971.
Backbone
  Vector backbone: p15a
  Vector type: Bacterial Expression
Growth in bacteria
  Bacterial resistance: Chloramphenicol, 25 μg/mL
  Growth temperature: 37°C
  Growth strain: DH5alpha
  Copy number: High Copy
Gene/Insert
  Gene/Insert name: PflHamMAB(D207A)
  Species: Pseudomonas fluorescens
  Mutation: D207A
  Cloning method: Other
Terms and licenses: Academic/Nonprofit Terms; Industry Terms: Not Available to Industry
How to cite: pTet_PflHamMAB(D207A) was a gift from Jennifer Doudna (Addgene plasmid # 248934 ; http://n2t.net/addgene:248934 ; RRID:Addgene_248934)
