[The description below was written by a language model from this plasmid's Addgene catalogue record and pLannotate feature annotations shown in this document.]
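Description:
pTet_PflHamMAB(D207A) is a 7.7 kb bacterial expression plasmid built on a p15A backbone and carrying the Hachiman antiphage defense system from Pseudomonas fluorescens under tetracycline-inducible control. It replicates from the p15A origin, which is compatible with ColE1-type plasmids and so allows co-maintenance with a second construct. p15A is generally regarded as a medium-copy origin, although the catalogue entry lists the plasmid as high copy. Selection is by chloramphenicol, through a cat gene driven by its native promoter and followed by a lambda t0 terminator. Short annotated fragments resembling bom and the RSF origin lie next to p15A and are probably partial homology matches rather than functional elements.

The regulatory module consists of a Tn10 TetR repressor gene placed divergently from the overlapping tetR/tetA promoter region. TetR keeps the insert silent by binding tetO until tetracycline or an analogue relieves repression. The stretch of roughly 4.8 kb between this promoter and the lambda t0 terminator is unannotated in the feature table, and by position it presumably holds the PflHamMAB operon named in the record. A 5S rRNA segment and the rrnB T1 terminator sit upstream of the TetR cassette and likely insulate it from read-through transcription. A very short hit to a composite affinity tag is also annotated, but the record does not indicate that any gene product is tagged.

The insert carries a D207A substitution in HamB. The record does not state the functional consequence of this change, but single alanine substitutions of this kind are typically used as loss-of-function controls. The construct is suited to inducible expression of the mutant system in E. coli for comparison with wild-type Hachiman in studies of antiviral immunity.
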