Features (pLannotate 1.2.2; 11 found; start..end, strand, type, name):
    178..195     +  CDS            capTEV™ (fragment): composite tag for in vivo biotinylation, TEV protease cleavage, and 6xHis tagging
    302..417     +  ncRNA          5S rRNA: Accession: RF00001 - 5S ribosomal RNA
    421..467     +  terminator     rrnB T1 terminator: transcription terminator T1 from the E. coli rrnB gene
    499..1122    -  CDS            TetR: tetracycline repressor TetR; tetR from transposon Tn10; TetR binds to the tetracycline operator tetO to inhibit transcription. This inhibition can be relieved by adding tetracycline or doxycycline.
   1141..1196    +  promoter       tetR/tetA promoters: tetR; overlapping promoters for bacterial tetR and tetA
   6001..6035    -  terminator     lambda t0 terminator: minimal transcription terminator from phage lambda (Scholtissek and Grosse, 1987)
   6109..6765    -  CDS            cat: CAT_ECOLX - Experimental evidence at protein level: Swiss-Prot protein existence level 1. This enzyme is an effector of chloramphenicol resistance in bacteria. From Escherichia coli. This protein is used as a marker in many commonly used cloning vectors, such as pACYC184.
   6766..6863    -  promoter       cat promoter: promoter of the E. coli cat gene encoding chloramphenicol acetyltransferase
   6870..6896    +  misc_feature   bom (fragment): basis of mobility region from pBR322
   6995..7050    -  rep_origin     RSF ori (fragment): Plasmids containing the RSF 1030 origin of replication can be propagated in E. coli cells that contain additional plasmids with compatible origins.
   7138..7683    -  rep_origin     p15A ori: Plasmids containing the medium-copy-number p15A origin of replication can be propagated in E. coli cells that contain a second plasmid with the ColE1 origin.
>Addgene plasmid #248934 | pTet_PflHamMAB(D207A) | addgene full sequence | sequence record 500771 | Addgene NGS Result
AGATTTCAGTGCAATTTATCTCTTCAAATGTAGCACCTGAAGTCAGCCCCATACGATATAAGTTGTCACC
TGCCCGAACCAGAGACTTATCCTGAACTGGCCGATAATTGCAGACGAACGATGCTTGGGCCCGAACAAAA
ACTCATCTCAGAAGAGGATCTGAATAGCGCCGTCGACCATCATCATCATCATCATTGAGTTTAAACGCTC
TCCAGCTTGGGTGTTTTGGCGGATGAGAGAAGATTTTCAGCCTGATACAGATTAAATCAGAACGCAGAAG
CGGTCTGATAAAACAGAATTTGCCTGGCGGCAGTAGCGCGGTGGTCCCACCTGACCCCATGCCGAACTCA
GAAGTGAAACGCCGTAGCGCCGATGGTAGTGTGGGGTCTGCCCATGCGAGAGTAGGCAACTGCCAGGCAT
CAAATAAAACGAAAGGCTCAGTCGAAAGACTGGGCCTTTCGTTTTATCTGTTGTTTGTCGGTGAACTTCA
GCGACGTCTTAAGACCCACTTTCACATTTAAGTTGTTTTTCTAATCCGCATATGATCAATTCAAGGCCGA
ATAAGAAGGCTGGCTCTGCACCTTGGTGATCAAATAATTCGATAGCTTGTCGTAATAATGGCGGCATACT
ATCAGTAGTAGGTGTTTCCCTTTCTTCTTTAGCGACTTGATGCTCTTGATCTTCCAATACGCAACCTAAA
GTAAAATGCCCCACAGCGCTGAGTGCATATAATGCATTCTCTAGTGAAAAACCTTGTTGGCATAAAAAGG
CTAATTGATTTTCGAGAGTTTCATACTGTTTTTCTGTAGGCCGTGTACCTAAATGTACTTTTGCTCCATC
GCGATGACTTAGTAAAGCACATCTAAAACTTTTAGCGTTATTACGTAAAAAATCTTGCCAGCTTTCCCCT
TCTAAAGGGCAAAAGTGAGTATGGTGCCTATCTAACATCTCAATGGCTAAGGCGTCGAGCAAAGCCCGCT
TATTTTTTACATGCCAATACAATGTAGGCTGCTCTACACCTAGCTTCTGGGCGAGTTTACGGGTTGTTAA
ACCTTCGATTCCGACCTCATTAAGCAGCTCTAATGCGCTGTTAATCACTTTACTTTTATCTAATCTAGAC
ATCATTAATTCCTAATTTTTGTTGACACTCTATCGTTGATAGAGTTATTTTACCACTCCCTATCAGTGAT
AGAGAAAAGAATTCAAAAGATCTTTTAAGAAGGAGATATACTGATGAAAATTTCCATGCACGATGCCGCA
TACGGTGATTCAATTCTCATCAGCGGCGCCTCGACCAAAATTTTAGTGGATGGTGGAACTGCGAAGTCCT
TCGCTGACTGGTCGCCTTCGTTAGAGGGTGTCGATACGCTAGATGCCCTGATAGTTACTCATATTGATAA
CGACCATATTGGCGGAGCAATCAAGCTGCTCACATCAAAGCACGCAACTAAAGTAAAAGAAGTTTATTTC
AATGGCATTAACCAAATCCTAGATGTGGAGGATTGTGATATTGGTGATCGTAGTGACGATCTAGAATTAT
CCGCAATCATAGCAAACACCACGTCTAGAGACGAAGACCAGTTGATAGGGTATTCTGAAGGCACATCGTT
ATCCTTAATATTACAGCAGCAAAATATCCCCTTAAATAAAGCAACCGAAGGCAGGCAAATCCACAGAACG
AGCCTTAATAAAAACATAATAATAGGAGAATTTGAAATTGAACTGATAGGCCCAAGCAGAAAGAGCTTGT
TAAAAATCCAACAAAAATGGCTTGAACTATTAGAAAGTAAAGAAATCAAAAGACGCCTTATCAGCCCAAG
ATATAGCGTTGCATTCGAAAGCTTTATCAGCTCGATTGATACCTCAGTAAAGCATGATGAGGAAATTTCA
AGTCTAAGTGAAAACATAGAGCATTTGGCAAATCAACCATTTACTAATGACACATCACCCCCAAACAAAA
GCAGCATCTCTTTCCTTCTAAAAACTGAAAACAAAAGCATTTTAATGCTCGGAGATTCCGACGCAGAGAC
TATAGAGGCATGGTTGAACTCGAAGTCTGCAGATAGCATCACAGTTGATGCGGTAAAGCTACCCCATCAC
GGAAGCCGAAATAACTTTAGTGCTAACTTAGTACGCAGAATACGCACTGCGAACTATTTAATTTCTACTA
ATGGCGATAAATTTTCACACCCTAACATTGAGACCTTAGCTAGAATCATTAAGTTTTCTCCTGACCGCGA
GGCAAAAATACTACTAAACCACGAAATCCCCCACCTCACAAACTCCTTCCTGAGCAACGCCAACAGTTAT
GAAGGAAATATCAGCATCCACCAGGGCATAAAGGAATTTGAGCTTTGAGTAATGCACTGACTGACGAGTA
CAAACTCGATAACGTCTTTATCCTAGAAGCCTATGACGACCTAGGTGAACCCATTTCAACAGGCAGTTGC
TTTTCGGTGGGTGCGTCTATTTTTTTTACATCTTGGCACGTCGTCAAAAATGCCTACACGCTTCGGATTT
TCCAAAGTAGAGATGATTATTTTCGTCAAGAGTTCCATGCCGCTAAATGTGTTTTTTACGATAAAGAAAC
TGACTTCGCAATACTGTCATCAGACAGCCTTACGATCAAATCAAAAATTGAAATAGGAATATACAAAGCT
GAGCTGAATGATGAGGTAAAAGCTATAGGGTACGCGGCCGAAAAAAGCAGATTGCATTTCCCTATAACTA
GTAAAATATCAAACGTCTTTGATTTCTCTACAACATATAAATATGACTTTGAGTTTGGAAAGCCGGCTGA
GCTAGACAAAGCAAATGGCTTATCCGGGGGGCCAGTATTCTTTAAAGGCTACGCTATTGGCTTGCTTGCA
CTGCAAACTGTGGGATCGGCATTGCAAGCAGTATCTTTCCATACAATATTTGAACGGCCATCCGCTCTTG
AAGCCATTGAAAGCCAAGGGTTGGTTATAACCGGTGGTGACGAAATATCCTATGATAGGCCAGACCATCC
TGAAAGCCCATTTGTTGTCTCAATAGACTGTGCCGCTTCGGATCCAAACATAAAGGGACTAGATATAGGA
TTTGATCTTGGCGAATGGCGCAGTCAGAACCTGATTGATCAAACGCTCAACTGGATCGAAGACTACGCGC
TGACCCCGAAGCAAAAAAAAGCTTTGGGGCAACACAACTTCAAAAGAATTCAAAGTGCAAAAAGAAACTT
CCAGATTGGCAACCCAGCAGCAATGGCCGATTTATTCTTACACATCGCGATTCGCCAAAATTATAAAACC
ATCCCTATTATTTCAAATGTAATAACGGTAGATGGCGAGTCTGTGTTTTCCTGCTCGCATATCGTTATTT
ATAGAGGCAAAGTTGAGCTATGGCTTGGAATCTCTGCTATGGAGGTTTCCATGGAGCAAACAGTAAAGGA
GGCTATTCACAGAGTTGACTCCATCATACGTTCCGGAGGAATCCAAGACCGGTTGGTTGTTATATTATCA
GAACTAGACCCTACTTGGCCGTATATAAAAAAGCTGGAAAAATTATCAAACTCCAACCTCAAATTAACTG
ACAAAATTGATAAGATAATTATACCTATGTTTTTATCAAGCAATGCAGACTTGATAAATAATTATGACCC
AAGCAATTTTTCAAACTCATTTCAAAAAGATATAGATGAGTGCAGGGAAAGGGTTGCTGGCGCCTACAAT
GCTCGAATCGTTCCCTTGATCAACCTCCGCATCTTTCTATTTCCGGTCGACAACATACACGAGTTACATA
CGAAATTTGTTAAGGAGTTCGAATTTTGAATACGGAAATTTATAACAACCTTCGTAAGCAAATCGACAAC
TCTGCTTTCACCGGATGGCAAAGGTTATTCGTTGAACTTATAAATCTATACAACTTACATGATGACAATC
AATTCTTGATTCAGGACCTGACGCTGAGATGCCTAGAGAGGCGTGGGGAATTCAAACAGCTTCATGGTCT
GTTGAACATATTGATTTCCGAGCTAGGTTTGTTCCCGTACTTAGATCCAGATCTGATGACGTCGAAAGAC
AGCATAAGGATGAATATTTTTAAGTCGCCTATAGCTGGCGATATAACATTCCACCTAAAACAGGCTGAGA
TTTATTACAGGATTGTAAATGGAGATAACATCGTACTCAGTGCACCTACAAGCTTCGGAAAAAGCTTAGT
TATAGATGCTCTCATCAGCTCTGAAGAATACGACAACATTGTGGTAGTAGTCCCAACCATAGCTTTGATG
GATGAGTTACGAAAGAAATTTAGCAAATATAAAGAAAACTACAAGATAATCACTCAGTCCTCTCAAGAGC
CAGCGACAAAAAATCTATATATCTATACTCAAGAAAGGGTCTTGGAATGCAAGAACCTTGAACGAGTAGA
CTTCTTTATTATCGCTGAGTTTTACAAATTAGCACCTCTCAATACATCTGACTATCGAAGCGACAGACTA
AATCTGGCATTTCACAAACTTTTTAAAATGTGCAGTCGCTTTTACATGCTCGGCCCCAACATTAATGGCC
TGGCCGAAGGCATAGAAGACAAACTAAATTGCAATTTTGTAAAATATGACAATTACAAAACTGTAGTAGC
TAACGAATATCGCTACATTATCCGTGAAGATGGGAATGATAAAGAAAAAGACATTGATCGCGACGCGCAC
TTAGTCAATATTTTGCAAAAAATCGGTCAAAACGAACAGACTTTAATTTACTGCAAGACTCCAAAACGAG
CAGCCTCGCTAGTAAAAAAGATCATGAAACTCAGAGAGAACCAAGAGATAAGAAAAGGAGAGTTTTCTGA
CTGGCTGAGAGAGACATATCACGATGACTGGTCGATGGCAGACGCAGTGGAACGCGGGATTGCCTGTCAC
CATGGCAGACTTCCTCGTGTCGTCTCCGGGTATGTGGTGGAAGCGTTCAATGAAAAGCTCATAAATATTT
TGGTTTGCACCTCAACTTTGATTGAGGGTGTTAACACAAATGCTAGAAGCGTCATAATTTACGATGACTG
TATTCGAGGGACCACCCAACTGGATTCGTTCACTTTTAACAATATCTCTGGACGTAGTGGGCGTATGTTT
GAACACTTTGTTGGAGATATACATGTTATTGGACGAAAACCATCAGCAGAGCTTCCTTGGATCGACGTCC
CAATAGTGACTCAAGATGACTCCGCCTCTAGACCCATGCTGCTAAGCATAATCGACGAGCTAAGCACCGA
ACAAAGGGCTAGTTTATCGAGATATACAACTCAACAATATGTACCTATCACTTTACTTAATAAGCATCTC
GGTGTTCCTCCGGAAAGGATAATAAAATTCGCAGAAGCCTTAATGGAGAAATGTGGCGCCTGGAACTCAA
TTATGGCATGGACGGGAAAATTCCCAACTAGCGAGCAACTAAGACACCTATGCAACATCATGTTCGATCA
CTTCGCAATATCACGAATGGGCGGAGGATGCGTCAAATCAAAAAAGCAGCTGTTTTATAGAGTGCTCAAC
ATTGTAAATAGAAAAGAAGACAAAGATCTAATTCAAAGCGAATATGATTTTTGGTCCCCACGAAACGCGG
AATATGAGATTGATGACGCAGTGCAAAGCGTTTTCGATTTCAAAAGAAACTTAATTGGCTACAACCTCCC
TAAGATTATTTTGGCGATAAACGACGTACAGCGCTTAATATTTTCTCGATTCAATTACCGTTGTGGCGAC
TACGCAGCTTTTGCCCACTCTCTAGAAGCAATGTTTTTACCACCTTCAATTGTGGCTCTTGAAGAGTTTG
GAATACCAACTCGTGTAGCACAAAAAATATACCAAATTAGCAACGTCGGCGAGGACGCCACCGTAGATTT
AATCCTAGAGCAGGTAAGATCGCACCCGGGTCTCTACATATCGAAATTTGATGATTTTGAAAAAACTCTC
CTGAACCGAGCAATTCAATATCTTTAAAGGAGGACTTTGGCAGGTGACCAATAAAAAACGCCCGGCGGCA
ACCGAGCGTTCTGAACAAATCCAGATGGAGTTCTGAGGTCATTACTGGATCTATCAACAGGAGTCCAAGC
GAGCTCGATATCAAATTACGCCCCGCCCTGCCACTCATCGCAGTACTGTTGTAATTCATTAAGCATTCTG
CCGACATGGAAGCCATCACAAACGGCATGATGAACCTGAATCGCCAGCGGCATCAGCACCTTGTCGCCTT
GCGTATAATATTTGCCCATGGTGAAAACGGGGGCGAAGAAGTTGTCCATATTGGCCACGTTTAAATCAAA
ACTGGTGAAACTCACCCAGGGATTGGCTGAAACGAAAAACATATTCTCAATAAACCCTTTAGGGAAATAG
GCCAGGTTTTCACCGTAACACGCCACATCTTGCGAATATATGTGTAGAAACTGCCGGAAATCGTCGTGGT
ATTCACTCCAGAGCGATGAAAACGTTTCAGTTTGCTCATGGAAAACGGTGTAACAAGGGTGAACACTATC
CCATATCACCAGCTCACCGTCTTTCATTGCCATACGAAATTCCGGATGAGCATTCATCAGGCGGGCAAGA
ATGTGAATAAAGGCCGGATAAAACTTGTGCTTATTTTTCTTTACGGTCTTTAAAAAGGCCGTAATATCCA
GCTGAACGGTCTGGTTATAGGTACATTGAGCAACTGACTGAAATGCCTCAAAATGTTCTTTACGATGCCA
TTGGGATATATCAACGGTGGTATATCCAGTGATTTTTTTCTCCATTTTAGCTTCCTTAGCTCCTGAAAAT
CTCGATAACTCAAAAAATACGCCCGGTAGTGATCTTATTTCATTATGGTGAAAGTTGGAACCTCTTACGT
GCCCGATCAAGCGCTAGCGGAGTGTATACTGGCTTACTATGTTGGCACTGATGAGGGTGTCAGTGAAGTG
CTTCATGTGGCAGGAGAAAAAAGGCTGCACCGGTGCGTCAGCAGAATATGTGATACAGGATATATTCCGC
TTCCTCGCTCACTGACTCGCTACGCTCGGTCGTTCGACTGCGGCGAGCGGAAATGGCTTACGAACGGGGC
GGAGATTTCCTGGAAGATGCCAGGAAGATACTTAACAGGGAAGTGAGAGGGCCGCGGCAAAGCCGTTTTT
CCATAGGCTCCGCCCCCCTGACAAGCATCACGAAATCTGACGCTCAAATCAGTGGTGGCGAAACCCGACA
GGACTATAAAGATACCAGGCGTTTCCCCCTGGCGGCTCCCTCGTGCGCTCTCCTGTTCCTGCCTTTCGGT
TTACCGGTGTCATTCCGCTGTTATGGCCGCGTTTGTCTCATTCCACGCCTGACACTCAGTTCCGGGTAGG
CAGTTCGCTCCAAGCTGGACTGTATGCACGAACCCCCCGTTCAGTCCGACCGCTGCGCCTTATCCGGTAA
CTATCGTCTTGAGTCCAACCCGGAAAGACATGCAAAAGCACCACTGGCAGCAGCCACTGGTAATTGATTT
AGAGGAGTTAGTCTTGAAGTCATGCGCCGGTTAAGGCTAAACTGAAAGGACAAGTTTTGGTGACTGCGCT
CCTCCAAGCCAGTTACCTCGGTTCAAAGAGTTGGTAGCTCAGAGAACCTTCGAAAAACCGCCCTGCAAGG
CGGTTTTTTCGTTTTCAGAGCAAGAGATTACGCGCAGACCAAAACGATCTCAAGAAGATCATCTTATTAA
TCAGATAAAATATTTCT
